>Addgene plasmid #68412 | R26TV CAG LSL 2-5 | depositor full sequence | sequence record 127277 | Full plasmid sequence
CCCCGCGGCAGGCCCTCCGAGCGTGGTGGAGCCGTTCTGTGAGACAGCCGGGTACGAGTCGTGACGCTGG
AAGGGGCAAGCGGGTGGTGGGCAGGAATGCGGTCCGCCCTGCAGCAACCGGAGGGGGAGGGAGAAGGGAG
CGGAAAAGTCTCCACCGGACGCGGCCATGGCTCGGGGGGGGGGGGGCAGCGGAGGACGCTTCCGGCCGAC
GTCTCGTCGCTGATTGGCTTTTTTCCTCCCGCCGTGTGTGAAAACACAAATGGCGTGTTTTGGTTGGCGT
AAGGCGCCTGTCAGTTAACGGCAGCCGGAGTGCGCAGCCGCCGGCAGCCTCGCTCTGCCCACTGGGTGGG
GCGGGAGGTAGGTGGGGTGAGGCGAGCTGACGTGCGGGCGCGGTCGGCCTCTGGCGGGGCGGGGGAGGGG
AGGGAGGGTCAGCGAAAGTAGCTCGCGCGCGAGCGGCCGCCCACCCTCCCCTTCCTCTGGGGGAGTCGTT
TTACCCGCCGCCGGCCGGGCCTCGTCGTCTGATTGGCTCTCGGGGCCCAGAAAACTGGCCCTTGCCATTG
GCTCGTGTTCGTGCAAGTTGAGTCCATCCGCCGGCCAGCGGGGGCGGCGAGGAGGCGCTCCCAGGTTCCG
GCCCTCCCCTCGGCCCCGCGCCGCAGAGTCTGGCCGCGCGCCCCTGCGCAACGTGGCAGGAAGCGCGCGC
TGGGGGCGGGGACGGGCAGTAGGGCTGAGCGGCTGCGGGGCGGGTGCAAGCACGTTTCCGACTTGAGTTG
CCTCAAGAGGGGCGTGCTGAGCCAGACCTCCATCGCGCACTCCGGGGAGTGGAGGGAAGGAGCGAGGGCT
CAGTTGGGCTGTTTTGGAGGCAGGAAGCACTTGCTCTCCCAAAGTCGCTCTGAGTTGTTATCAGTAAGGG
AGCTGCAGTGGAGTAGGCGGGGAGAAGGCCGCACCCTTCTCCGGAGGGGGGAGGGGAGTGTTGCAATACC
TTTCTGGGAGTTCTCTGCTGCCTCCTGGCTTCTGAGGACCGCCCTGGGCCTGGGAGAATCCCTTGCCCCC
TCTTCCCCTCGTGATCTGCAACTCCAGTCTTTCTAGCATCTGTAGGGCGCAGTAGTCCAGGGTTTCCTTG
ATGATGTCATACTTATCCTGTCCCTTTTTTTTCCACAGCTCGCGGTTGAGGACAAACTCTTCGCGGTCTT
TCCAGTGGTTAATTAAGTCGACATTGATTATTGACTAGTTATTAATAGTAATCAATTACGGGGTCATTAG
TTCATAGCCCATATATGGAGTTCCGCGTTACATAACTTACGGTAAATGGCCCGCCTGGCTGACCGCCCAA
CGACCCCCGCCCATTGACGTCAATAATGACGTATGTTCCCATAGTAACGCCAATAGGGACTTTCCATTGA
CGTCAATGGGTGGAGTATTTACGGTAAACTGCCCACTTGGCAGTACATCAAGTGTATCATATGCCAAGTA
CGCCCCCTATTGACGTCAATGACGGTAAATGGCCCGCCTGGCATTATGCCCAGTACATGACCTTATGGGA
CTTTCCTACTTGGCAGTACATCTACGTATTAGTCATCGCTATTACCATGGTCGAGGTGAGCCCCACGTTC
TGCTTCACTCTCCCCATCTCCCCCCCCTCCCCACCCCCAATTTTGTATTTATTTATTTTTTAATTATTTT
GTGCAGCGATGGGGGCGGGGGGGGGGGGCGCGCGCCAGGCGGGGCGGGGCGGGGCGAGGGGCGGGGCGGG
GCGAGGCGGAGAGGTGCGGCGGCAGCCAATCAGAGCGGCGCGCTCCGAAAGTTTCCTTTTATGGCGAGGC
GGCGGCGGCGGCGGCCCTATAAAAAGCGAAGCGCGCGGCGGGCGGGAGTCGCTGCGCGCTGCCTTCGCCC
CGTGCCCCGCTCCGCCGCCGCCTCGCGCCGCCCGCCCCGGCTCTGACTGACCGCGTTACTCCCACAGGTG
AGCGGGCGGGACGGCCCTTCTCCTCCGGGCTGTAATTAGCGCTTGGTTTAATGACGGCTTGTTTCTTTTC
TGTGGCTGCGTGAAAGCCTTGAGGGGCTCCGGGAGGGCCCTTTGTGCGGGGGGAGCGGCTCGGGGGGTGC
GTGCGTGTGTGTGTGCGTGGGGAGCGCCGCGTGCGGCTCCGCGCTGCCCGGCGGCTGTGAGCGCTGCGGG
CGCGGCGCGGGGCTTTGTGCGCTCCGCAGTGTGCGCGAGGGGAGCGCGGCCGGGGGCGGTGCCCCGCGGT
GCGGGGGGGGCTGCGAGGGGAACAAAGGCTGCGTGCGGGGTGTGTGCGTGGGGGGGTGAGCAGGGGGTGT
GGGCGCGTCGGTCGGGCTGCAACCCCCCCTGCACCCCCCTCCCCGAGTTGCTGAGCACGGCCCGGCTTCG
GGTGCGGGGCTCCGTACGGGGCGTGGCGCGGGGCTCGCCGTGCCGGGCGGGGGGTGGCGGCAGGTGGGGG
TGCCGGGCGGGGCGGGGCCGCCTCGGGCCGGGGAGGGCTCGGGGGAGGGGCGCGGCGGCCCCCGGAGCGC
CGGCGGCTGTCGAGGCGCGGCGAGCCGCAGCCATTGCCTTTTATGGTAATCGTGCGAGAGGGCGCAGGGA
CTTCCTTTGTCCCAAATCTGTGCGGAGCCGAAATCTGGGAGGCGCCGCCGCACCCCCTCTAGCGGGCGCG
GGGCGAAGCGGTGCGGCGCCGGCAGGAAGGAAATGGGCGGGGAGGGCCTTCGTGCGTCGCCGCGCCGCCG
TCCCCTTCTCCCTCTCCAGCCTCGGGGCTGTCCGCGGGGGGACGGCTGCCTTCGGGGGGGACGGGGCAGG
GCGGGGTTCGGCTTCTGGCGTGTGACCGGCGGCTCTAGAGCCTCTGCTAACCATGTTCATGCCTTCTTCT
TTTTCCTACAGCTCCTGGGCAACGTGCTGGTTATTGTGCTGTCTCATCATTTTGGCAAAGAATTCCTCGA
GTTAATTAAATAACTTCGTATAGCATACATTATACGAAGTTATGGATCCGAACAAACGACCCAACACCCG
TGCGTTTTATTCTGTCTTTTTATTGCCGATCCCCTCAGAAGAACTCGTCAAGAAGGCGATAGAAGGCGAT
GCGCTGCGAATCGGGAGCGGCGATACCGTAAAGCACGAGGAAGCGGTCAGCCCATTCGCCGCCAAGCTCT
TCAGCAATATCACGGGTAGCCAACGCTATGTCCTGATAGCGGTCCGCCACACCCAGCCGGCCACAGTCGA
TGAATCCAGAAAAGCGGCCATTTTCCACCATGATATTCGGCAAGCAGGCATCGCCATGGGTCACGACGAG
ATCCTCGCCGTCGGGCATGCGCGCCTTGAGCCTGGCGAACAGTTCGGCTGGCGCGAGCCCCTGATGCTCT
TCGTCCAGATCATCCTGATCGACAAGACCGGCTTCCATCCGAGTACGTGCTCGCTCGATGCGATGTTTCG
CTTGGTGGTCGAATGGGCAGGTAGCCGGATCAAGCGTATGCAGCCGCCGCATTGCATCAGCCATGATGGA
TACTTTCTCGGCAGGAGCAAGGTGAGATGACAGGAGATCCTGCCCCGGCACTTCGCCCAATAGCAGCCAG
TCCCTTCCCGCTTCAGTGACAACGTCGAGCACAGCTGCGCAAGGAACGCCCGTCGTGGCCAGCCACGATA
GCCGCGCTGCCTCGTCCTGCAGTTCATTCAGGGCACCGGACAGGTCGGTCTTGACAAAAAGAACCGGGCG
CCCCTGCGCTGACAGCCGGAACACGGCGGCATCAGAGCAGCCGATTGTCTGTTGTGCCCAGTCATAGCCG
AATAGCCTCTCCACCCAAGCGGCCGGAGAACCTGCGTGCAATCCATCTTGTTCAATGGCCGATCCCATAT
TGGCTGCAGGGTCGCTCGGTGTTCGAGGCCACACGCGTCACCTTAATATGCGAAGTGGACCTGGGACCGC
GCCGCCCCGACTGCATCTGCGTGTTCGAATTCGCCAATGACAAGACGCTGGGCGGGGTTTGCTCGACATT
GGGTGGAAACATTCCAGGCCTGGGTGGAGAGGCTTTTTGCTTCCTCTTGCAAAACCACACTGCTCGACAT
TGGGTGGAAACATTCCAGGCCTGGGTGGAGAGGCTTTTTGCTTCCTCTTGCAAAACCACACTGCTCGACT
AGTGATTAAAGTCGACTCGGGGACACCAAATATGGCGATCTCGGCCTTTTCGTTTCTTGGAGCTGGGACA
TGTTTGCCATCGATCCATCTACCACCAGAACGGCCGTTAGATCTGCTGCCACCGTTGTTTCCACCGAAGA
AACCACCGTTGCCGTAACCACCACGACGGTTGTTGCTAAAGAAGCTGCCACCGCCACGGCCACCGTTGTA
GCCGCCGTTGTTGTTATTGTAGTTGCTCATGTTATTTCTGGCACTTCTTGGTTTTCCTCTTAAGTGAGGA
GGAACATAACCATTCTCGTTGTTGTCGTTGATGCTTAAATTTTGCACTTGTTCGCTCAGTTCAGCCATAA
TATGAAATGCTTTTCTTGTTGTTCTTACGGAATACCACTTGCCACCTATCACCACAACTAACTTTTTCCC
GTTCCTCCATCTCTTTTATATTTTTTTTCTCGAGGGATCTTTGTGAAGGAACCTTACTTCTGTGGTGTGA
CATAATTGGACAAACTACCTACAGAGATTTAAAGCTCTAAGGTAAATATAAAATTTTTAAGTGTATAATG
TGTTAAACTACTGATTCTAATTGTTTGTGTATTTTAGATTCCAACCTATGGAACTGATGAATGGGAGCAG
TGGTGGAATGCCTTTAATGAGGAAAACCTGTTTTGCTCAGAAGAAATGCCATCTAGTGATGATGAGGCTA
CTGCTGACTCTCAACATTCTACTCCTCCAAAAAAGAAGAGAAAGGTAGAAGACCCCAAGGACTTTCCTTC
AGAATTGCTAAGTTTTTTGAGTCATGCTGTGTTTAGTAATAGAACTCTTGCTTGCTTTGCTATTTACACC
ACAAAGGAAAAAGCTGCACTGCTATACAAGAAAATTATGGAAAAATATTCTGTAACCTTTATAAGTAGGC
ATAACAGTTATAATCATAACATACTGTTTTTTCTTACTCCACACAGGCATAGAGTGTCTGCTATTAATAA
CTATGCTCAAAAATTGTGTACCTTTAGCTTTTTAATTTGTAAAGGGGTTAATAAGGAATATTTGATGTAT
AGTGCCTTGACTAGAGATCATAATCAGCCATACCACATTTGTAGAGGTTTTACTTGCTTTAAAAAACCTC
CCACACCTCCCCCTGAACCTGAAACATAGAATGAATGCAATTGTTGTTGTTAACTTGTTTATTGCAGCTT
ATAATGGTTACAAATAAAGCAATAGCATCACAAATTTCACAAATAAAGCATTTTTTTCACTGCATTCTAG
TTGTGGTTTGTCCAAACTCATCAATGTATCTTATCATGTCTGGATCTGACATGGTAAGTAAGCTTATAAC
TTCGTATAGCATACATTATACGAAGTTATGGGCTAACTCGAACGCTAGCTGTGCGATCGTTTAAACACCA
TGGTGTCTAAGGGCGAAGAGCTGTTCACCGGGGTGGTGCCCATCCTGGTCGAGCTGGACGGCGACGTAAA
CGGCCACAAGTTCAGCGTGTCCGGCGAGGGCGAGGGCGATGCCACCTACGGCAAGCTGACCCTGAAGTTC
ATCTGCACCACCGGCAAGCTGCCCGTGCCCTGGCCCACCCTCGTGACCACCCTGACCTACGGCGTGCAGT
GCTTCAGCCGCTACCCCGACCACATGAAGCAGCACGACTTCTTCAAGTCCGCCATGCCCGAAGGCTACGT
CCAGGAGCGCACCATCTTCTTCAAGGACGACGGCAACTACAAGACCCGCGCCGAGGTGAAGTTCGAGGGC
GACACCCTGGTGAACCGCATCGAGCTGGTTTAAACGTTGTTGTTTGGGGTTGAATTACTCTCCCGGGGGA
TCCACTAGTTCTAGAGCGGCCGATCAGCCTCGACTGTGCCTTCTAGTTGCCAGCCATCTGTTGTTTGCCC
CTCCCCCGTGCCTTCCTTGACCCTGGAAGGTGCCACTCCCACTGTCCTTTCCTAATAAAATGAGGAAATT
GCATCGCATTGTCTGAGTAGGTGTCATTCTATTCTGGGGGGTGGGGTGGGGCAGGACAGCAAGGGGGAGG
ATTGGGAAGACAATAGCAGGCATGCTGGGGATGCGGTGGGCTCTATGGCTTCTGAGGCGGAAAGAACCAG
CTGGGGCTCGAGATCCACTAGTTCTAGCCTCGAGGCTAGAGCGGCCGCCGCGCCGATATCGAATTCGCTA
GAAGATGGGCGGGAGTCTTCTGGGCAGGCTTAAAGGCTAACCTGGTGTGTGGGCGTTGTCCTGCAGGGGA
ATTGAACAGGTGTAAAATTGGAGGGACAAGACTTCCCACAGATTTTCGGTTTTGTCGGGAAGTTTTTTAA
TAGGGGCAAATAGGAAAATGGAGGATAGGAGTCATCTGGGGTTTATGCAGCAAAACTACAGGTATATTGC
TTGTATCCGCCTCGGAGATTTCCATGAGGAGATAAAGACATGTCACCCGAGTTTATACTCTCCTGCTTAG
ATCCTACTACAGTATGAAATACAGTGTGCGAGGTAGACTATGTAAGCAGATTTAATCATTTTAAAGAGCC
CAGTACTTCATATCCATTTCTCCCGCTCCTTCTGCAGCCTTATCAAAAGGTATTTAGAACACTCATTTTA
GCCCCATTTTCATTTATTATACTGGCTTATCCAACCCCTAGACAGAGCATTGGCATTTTCCCTTTCCTGA
TCTTAGAAGTCTGATGACTCATGAAACCAGACAGATTAGTTACATACACCACAAATCGAGGCTGTAGCTG
GGGCCTCAACACTGCAGTTCTTTTATAACTCCTTAGTACACTTTTTGTTGATCCTTTGCCTTGATCCTTA
ATTTTCAGTGTCTATCACCTCTCCCGTCAGGTGGTGTTCCACATTTGGGCCTATTCTCAGTCCAGGGAGT
TTTACAACAATAGATGTATTGAGAATCCAACCTAAAGCTTAACTTTCCACTCCCATGAATGCCTCTCTCC
TTTTTCTCCATTATAACTGAGCTATACCATTAATGGTTTCAGGTGGATGTCTCCTCCCCCAATATACCTG
ATGTATCTACATATTGCCAGGCTGATATTTTAAGACATAAAGGTATATTTCATTATTGAGCCACATGGTA
TTGATTACTGCTACTAAAATTTTGTCATTGTACACATCTGTAAAAGGTGGTTCCTTTTGGAATGCAAAGT
TCAGGTGTTTGTTGTCTTTCCTGACCTAAGGTCTTGTGAGCTTGTATTTTTTCTATTTAAGCAGTGCTTT
CTCTTGGACTGGCTTGACTCATGGCATTCTACACGTTATTGCTGGTCTAAATGTGATTTTGCCAAGCTTC
TTCAGGACCTATAATTTTGCTTGACTTGTAGCCAAACACAAGTAAAATGATTAAGCAACAAATGTATTTG
TGAAGCTTGGTTTTTAGGTTGTTGTGTTGTGTGTGCTTGTGCTCTATAATAATACTATCCAGGGGCTGGA
GAGGTGGCTCGGAGTTCAAGAGCACAGACTGCTCTTCCAGAAGTCCTGAGTTCAATTCCCAGCAACCACA
TGGTGGCTCACAACCATCTGTAATGGGATCTGATGCCCTCTTCTGGTGTGTCTGAAGACCACAAGTGTAT
TCACATTAAATAAATAATCCTCCTTCTTCTTCTTTTTTTTTTTTTAAAGAGAATCTGTCTCCAGTAGAAT
TACTGAAGTAATGAAATACTTTGTGTTTGTTCCAATATGGAGCCAATAATCAAATACTCTTAGCACTGGA
AATGTACCAAGGAACTATTTTATTTAAGTGACTGTGGACAGAGGAGCCATAACTGCAGACTTGTGGGATA
CAGAAGACCAATGCAGACTTAATGTCTTTTCTCTTACACTAAGCAATAAAGAAATAAAAATTGAACTTCT
AGTATCCTATTTGTTAAACTGCTAGCTTTACTAACTTTTGTGCTTCATCTATACAAAGCTGAAAGCTAAG
TCTGCAGCCATTACTAAACATGAAAGCAAGTAATGATAATTTTGGATTTCAAAAATGTAGGGCCAGAGTT
TAGCCAGCCAGTGGTGGTGCTTGCCTTTATGCCTTAATCCCAGCACTCTGGAGGCAGAGACAGGCAGATC
TCTGAGTTTGAGCCCAGCCTGGTCTACACATCAAGTTCTATCTAGGATAGCCAGGAATACACACAGAAAC
CCTGTTGGGGAGGGGGGCTCTGAGATTTCATAAAATTATAATTGAAGCATTCCCTAATGAGCCACTATGG
ATGTGGCTAAATCCGTCTACCTTTCTGATGAGATTTGGGTATTATTTTTTCTGTCTCTGCTGTTGGTTGG
GTCTTTTGACACTGTGGGCTTTCTTAAAGCCTCCTTCCCTGCCATGTGGTCTCTTGTTTGCTACTAACTT
CCCATGGCTTAAATGGCATGGCTTTTTGCCTTCTAAGGGCAGCTGCTGAGTTTGCAGCCTGATTTCCAGG
GTGGGGTTGGGAAATCTTTCAAACACTAAAATTGTCCTTTAATTTTTTTTTAAAAAATGGGTTATATAAT
AAACCTCATAAAATAGTTATGAGGAGTGAGGTGGACTAATATTAATGAGTCCCTCCCCTATAAAAGAGCT
ATTAAGGCTTTTTGTCTTATACTAACTTTTTTTTTAAATGTGGTATCTTTAGAACCAAGGGTCTTAGAGT
TTTAGTATACAGAAACTGTTGCATCGCTTAATCAGATTTTCTAGTTTCAAATCCAGAGAATCCAAATTCT
TCACAGCCAAAGTCAAATTAAGAATTTCTGACTTTAATGTTATTTGCTACTGTGAATATAAAATGATAGC
TTTTCCTGAGGCAGGGTCTCACTATGTATCTCTGCCTGATCTGCAACAAGATATGTAGACTAAAGTTCTG
CCTGCTTTTGTCTCCTGAATACTAAGGTTAAAATGTAGTAATACTTTTGGAACTTGCAGGTCAGATTCTT
TTATAGGGGACACACTAAGGGAGCTTGGGTGATAGTTGGTAAATGTGTTTAAGTGATGAAAACTTGAATT
ATTATCACCGCAACCTACTTTTTAAAAAAAAAAGCCAGGCCTGTTAGAGCATGCTAAGGGATCCCTAGGA
CTTGCTGAGCACACAAGAGTAGTACTTGGCAGGCTCCTGGTGAGAGCATATTTCAAAAAACAAGGCAGAC
AACCAAGAAACTACAGTAAGGTTACCTGTCTTTAACCATCTGCATATACACAGGGATATTAAAATATTCC
AAATAATATTTCATTCAAGTTTTCCCCCATCAAATTGGGACATGGATTTCTCCGGTGAATAGGCAGAGTT
GGAAACTAAACAAATGTTGGTTTTGTGATTTGTGAAATTGTTTTCAAGTGATAGTTAAAGCCCATGAGAT
ACAGAACAAAGCTGCTATTTCGAGGTCTCTTGGTTATACTCAGAAGCACTTCTTTGGGTTTCCCTGCACT
ATCCTGATCATGTGCTAGGCCTCCTTAGGCTGATTGTTGTTCAAATAACTTAAGTTTCCTGTCAGGTGAT
GTCATATGATTTCATATATCAAGGCAAAACATGTTATATATGTTAAACATTTGACTTAATGTGAAAGTTA
GGTCTTTGTGGGTTTTGATTTTAATTTCAAAACCTGAGCTAAATAAGTCATTTTACATGTCTTACATTTG
GTGAATTGTATATTGTGGTTTGCAGGCAAGACTCTCTGACCTAGTAACCCTCCTATAGAGCACTTTGCTG
GGTCACAAGTCTAGGAGTCAAGCATTTCACCTTGAAGTTGAGACGTTTTGTTAGTGTATACTAGTTATAT
GTTGGAGGACATGTTTATCCAGAAGATATTCAGGACTATTTTTGACTGGGCTAAGGAATTGATTCTGATT
AGCACTGTTAGTGAGCATTGAGTGGCCTTTAGGCTTGAATTGGAGTCACTTGTATATCTCAAATAATGCT
GGCCTTTTTTAAAAGCCCTTGTTCTTTATCACCCTGTTTTCTACATAATTTTTGTTCAAAGAAATACTTG
TTTGGATCTCCTTTTGACAACAATAGCATGTTTTCAAGCCATATTTTTTTTCCTTTTTTTTTTTTTTTTT
GGTTTTTCGAGACAGGGTTTCTCTGTATAGCCCTGGCTGTCCTGGAACTCACTTTGTAGACCAGGCTGGC
CTCGAACTCAGAAATCCGCCTGCCTCTGCCTCCTGAGTGCCGGGATTAAAGGCGTGCACCACCACGCCTG
GCTAAGTTGGATATTTTGTATATAACTATAACCAATACTAACTCCACTGGGTGGATTTTTAATTCAGTCA
GTAGTCTTAAGTGGTCTTTATTGGCCCTTATTAAAATCTACTGTTCACTCTAACAGAGGCTGTTGGACTA
GTGGACTAAGCAACTTCCTACGGATATACTAGCAGATAAGGGTCAGGGATAGAAACTAGTCTAGCGTTTT
GTATACCTACCAGCTTATACTACCTTGTTCTGATAGAAATATTTAGGACATCTAGCTTATCGATCCGTCG
ACGGTATCGATAAGCTTGATATCGAATTCTACCGGGTAGGGGAGGCGCTTTTCCAAGGCAGTCTGAGCAT
GCGCTTAGCAGCCCCGCTGGCACTTGGCGCTACACAAGTGGCCTTGGCCTCGCACACATTCCACATCCAC
CGGTAGGCGCCAACCGGCTCCGTTCTTTGGTGGCCCCTTCGCGCCACCTTCTCTCCTCCCCTAGTCAGGA
AGTTCCCCCCCGCCCCGCAGCTCGCGTCGTAGGACGTGACAAATGGAAGTAGCACGTCTCACTAGTCTCG
TCAGATGGACAGCACCGCTGAGCAATGGAAGCGGGTAGGCCTTTGGGGCAGCGGCCAATAGCAGCTTTGC
TCCTTCGCTTTCTGGGCTCAGAGGCTGGGAAGGGGTGGGTCCGGGGGCGGGCTCAGGGGCGGGCTCAGGG
GCGGGGCGGGCGCCCGAAGGTCCTCCGGAGGCCCGGCATTCTGCACGCTTCAAAAGCGCACGTCTGCCGC
GCTGTTCTCCTCTTCCTCATCTCCGGGCCTTTCGACCTGCAGGTCCTCGCCATGGATCCTGATGATGTTG
TTATTCTTCTAATCTTTTGTATGGAAAACTTTTCTTCGTACCACGGGACTAAACCTGGTTATGTAGATTC
CATTCAAAAAGGTATACAAAAGCCAAAATCTGGTACACAAGGAAATTATGACGATGATTGGAAAGGGTTT
TATAGTACCGACAATAAATACGACGCTGCGGGATACTCTGTAGATAATGAAAACCCGCTCTCTGGAAAAG
CTGGAGGCGTGGTCAAAGTGACGTATCCAGGACTGACGAAGGTTCTCGCACTAAAAGTGGATAATGCCGA
AACTATTAAGAAAGAGTTAGGTTTAAGTCTCACTGAACCGTTGATGGAGCAAGTCGGAACGGAAGAGTTT
ATCAAAAGGTTCGGTGATGGTGCTTCGCGTGTAGTGCTCAGCCTTCCCTTCGCTGAGGGGAGTTCTAGCG
TTGAATATATTAATAACTGGGAACAGGCGAAAGCGTTAAGCGTAGAACTTGAGATTAATTTTGAAACCCG
TGGAAAACGTGGCCAAGATGCGATGTATGAGTATATGGCTCAAGCCTGTGCAGGAAATCGTGTCAGGCGA
TCTCTTTGTGAAGGAACCTTACTTCTGTGGTGTGACATAATTGGACAAACTACCTACAGAGATTTAAAGC
TCTAAGGTAAATATAAAATTTTTAAGTGTATAATGTGTTAAACTACTGATTCTAATTGTTTGTGTATTTT
AGATTCCAACCTATGGAACTGATGAATGGGAGCAGTGGTGGAATGCAGATCCTAGAGCTCGCTGATCAGC
CTCGACTGTGCCTTCTAGTTGCCAGCCATCTGTTGTTTGCCCCTCCCCCGTGCCTTCCTTGACCCTGGAA
GGTGCCACTCCCACTGTCCTTTCCTAATAAAATGAGGAAATTGCATCGCATTGTCTGAGTAGGTGTCATT
CTATTCTGGGGGGTGGGGTGGGGCAGGACAGCAAGGGGGAGGATTGGGAAGACAATAGCAGGCATGCTGG
GGATGCGGTGGGCTCTATGGCTTCTGAGGCGGAAAGAACCAGCTGGGGCTCGACCTCGAGGGGGGGCCCG
CGGCCGCCCTGCAGGGCGATCGCTACGTACAGCTTTTGTTCCCTTTAGTGAGGGTTAATTGCGCGCTTGG
CGTAATCATGGTCATAGCTGTTTCCTGTGTGAAATTGTTATCCGCTCACAATTCCACACAACATACGAGC
CGGAAGCATAAAGTGTAAAGCCTGGGGTGCCTAATGAGTGAGCTAACTCACATTAATTGCGTTGCGCTCA
CTGCCCGCTTTCCAGTCGGGAAACCTGTCGTGCCAGCTGCATTAATGAATCGGCCAACGCGCGGGGAGAG
GCGGTTTGCGTATTGGGCGCTCTTCCGCTTCCTCGCTCACTGACTCGCTGCGCTCGGTCGTTCGGCTGCG
GCGAGCGGTATCAGCTCACTCAAAGGCGGTAATACGGTTATCCACAGAATCAGGGGATAACGCAGGAAAG
AACATGTGAGCAAAAGGCCAGCAAAAGGCCAGGAACCGTAAAAAGGCCGCGTTGCTGGCGTTTTTCCATA
GGCTCCGCCCCCCTGACGAGCATCACAAAAATCGACGCTCAAGTCAGAGGTGGCGAAACCCGACAGGACT
ATAAAGATACCAGGCGTTTCCCCCTGGAAGCTCCCTCGTGCGCTCTCCTGTTCCGACCCTGCCGCTTACC
GGATACCTGTCCGCCTTTCTCCCTTCGGGAAGCGTGGCGCTTTCTCATAGCTCACGCTGTAGGTATCTCA
GTTCGGTGTAGGTCGTTCGCTCCAAGCTGGGCTGTGTGCACGAACCCCCCGTTCAGCCCGACCGCTGCGC
CTTATCCGGTAACTATCGTCTTGAGTCCAACCCGGTAAGACACGACTTATCGCCACTGGCAGCAGCCACT
GGTAACAGGATTAGCAGAGCGAGGTATGTAGGCGGTGCTACAGAGTTCTTGAAGTGGTGGCCTAACTACG
GCTACACTAGAAGGACAGTATTTGGTATCTGCGCTCTGCTGAAGCCAGTTACCTTCGGAAAAAGAGTTGG
TAGCTCTTGATCCGGCAAACAAACCACCGCTGGTAGCGGTGGTTTTTTTGTTTGCAAGCAGCAGATTACG
CGCAGAAAAAAAGGATCTCAAGAAGATCCTTTGATCTTTTCTACGGGGTCTGACGCTCAGTGGAACGAAA
ACTCACGTTAAGGGATTTTGGTCATGAGATTATCAAAAAGGATCTTCACCTAGATCCTTTTAAATTAAAA
ATGAAGTTTTAAATCAATCTAAAGTATATATGAGTAAACTTGGTCTGACAGTTACCAATGCTTAATCAGT
GAGGCACCTATCTCAGCGATCTGTCTATTTCGTTCATCCATAGTTGCCTGACTCCCCGTCGTGTAGATAA
CTACGATACGGGAGGGCTTACCATCTGGCCCCAGTGCTGCAATGATACCGCGAGACCCACGCTCACCGGC
TCCAGATTTATCAGCAATAAACCAGCCAGCCGGAAGGGCCGAGCGCAGAAGTGGTCCTGCAACTTTATCC
GCCTCCATCCAGTCTATTAATTGTTGCCGGGAAGCTAGAGTAAGTAGTTCGCCAGTTAATAGTTTGCGCA
ACGTTGTTGCCATTGCTACAGGCATCGTGGTGTCACGCTCGTCGTTTGGTATGGCTTCATTCAGCTCCGG
TTCCCAACGATCAAGGCGAGTTACATGATCCCCCATGTTGTGCAAAAAAGCGGTTAGCTCCTTCGGTCCT
CCGATCGTTGTCAGAAGTAAGTTGGCCGCAGTGTTATCACTCATGGTTATGGCAGCACTGCATAATTCTC
TTACTGTCATGCCATCCGTAAGATGCTTTTCTGTGACTGGTGAGTACTCAACCAAGTCATTCTGAGAATA
GTGTATGCGGCGACCGAGTTGCTCTTGCCCGGCGTCAATACGGGATAATACCGCGCCACATAGCAGAACT
TTAAAAGTGCTCATCATTGGAAAACGTTCTTCGGGGCGAAAACTCTCAAGGATCTTACCGCTGTTGAGAT
CCAGTTCGATGTAACCCACTCGTGCACCCAACTGATCTTCAGCATCTTTTACTTTCACCAGCGTTTCTGG
GTGAGCAAAAACAGGAAGGCAAAATGCCGCAAAAAAGGGAATAAGGGCGACACGGAAATGTTGAATACTC
ATACTCTTCCTTTTTCAATATTATTGAAGCATTTATCAGGGTTATTGTCTCATGAGCGGATACATATTTG
AATGTATTTAGAAAAATAAACAAATAGGGGTTCCGCGCACATTTCCCCGAAAAGTGCCACCTAAATTGTA
AGCGTTAATATTTTGTTAAAATTCGCGTTAAATTTTTGTTAAATCAGCTCATTTTTTAACCAATAGGCCG
AAATCGGCAAAATCCCTTATAAATCAAAAGAATAGACCGAGATAGGGT
[37 nt withheld, positions 14539-14575]
AAAGAACGTGGACTCCAACGTCAAAGG
[49 nt withheld, positions 14603-14651]
T
[91 nt withheld, positions 14653-14743]
G
[124 nt withheld, positions 14745-14868]
CCCATTCGCCATTCAGGCTGCGCAACTGTTGGGAAGGGCGATCGGTGCGGGCCTCTTCGCTATTACGCCA
GCTGGCGAAAGGGGGATGTGCTGCAAGGCGATTAAGTTGGGTAACGCCAGGGTTTTCCCAGTCACGACGT
TGTAAAACGACGGCCAGTGAGCGCGCGTAATACGACTCACTATAGGGCGAATTGGAGCT
Features (pLannotate 1.2.2; 41 found; start..end, strand, type, name):
      5..1086    +  misc_feature   Rosa26 left arm: left homology arm from intron 1 of the mouse Rosa26 gene (Soriano, 1999)
   1093..1196    +  misc_feature   Ad SA: adenovirus major late transcript splice acceptor (Friedrich and Soriano, 1991)
   1210..1589    +  enhancer       CMV enhancer: human cytomegalovirus immediate early enhancer
   1591..1864    +  promoter       chicken β-actin promoter: No description available
   1865..2881    +  intron         chimeric intron: chimera between introns from chicken β-actin and rabbit β-globin
   2950..2983    +  protein_bind   loxP: Cre-mediated recombination occurs in the 8-bp core sequence (GCATACAT). Cre recombinase
   2990..3038    -  polyA_signal   HSV TK poly(A) signal: herpes simplex virus thymidine kinase polyadenylation signal (Cole and Stacy, 1985)
   3045..3848    -  CDS            NeoR/KanR: aminoglycoside phosphotransferase from Tn5; aph(3')-II (or nptII); confers resistance to neomycin, kanamycin, and G418 (Geneticin®)
   3853..3981    -  promoter       HSV TK promoter (fragment): herpes simplex virus thymidine kinase promoter
   4146..4478    -  CDS            DED1 (fragment): DED1_YEAST - Also known as SPP81. Experimental evidence at protein level: Swiss-Prot protein existence level 1. ATP-binding RNA helicase involved in translation initiation. Remodels RNA in response to ADP and ATP concentrations by facilitating disruption, but also formation of RNA duplexes. Has weak ATP-dependent affinity for dsRNA, but strong ATP-dependent affinity for ssRNA. Acts as a virus host factor involved in the replication of the MBV and the L-A viruses by promoting the negative-strand RNA synthesis. May be involved in recognition of the preinitiation complex and DNA binding of the RN
   4474..4584    -  CDS            YO201_YEAST (fragment): Protein uncertain: Swiss-Prot protein existence level 5. From Saccharomyces cerevisiae (strain ATCC 204508 / S288c) (Baker's yeast).
   4586..4660    +  CDS            small t antigen (fragment): SV40 (simian virus 40) small t antigen
   4662..4727    +  intron         small t intron: SV40 (simian virus 40) small t antigen intron
   4857..4877    +  CDS            SV40 NLS: nuclear localization signal of SV40 (simian virus 40) large T antigen
   5196..5278    +  CDS            large T antigen (fragment): large T antigen from SV40 (simian virus 40)
   5302..5436    +  polyA_signal   SV40 poly(A) signal: SV40 polyadenylation signal
   5456..5489    +  protein_bind   loxP: Cre-mediated recombination occurs in the 8-bp core sequence (GCATACAT). Cre recombinase
   5536..5907    +  CDS            (3-F)Tyr-EGFP (fragment): (3-F)Tyr-EGFP is a basic (constitutively fluorescent) green fluorescent protein published in 2004, derived from Aequorea victoria.
   5942..5972    -  misc_feature   MCS (fragment): pBluescript multiple cloning site
   5984..6208    +  polyA_signal   bGH poly(A) signal: bovine growth hormone polyadenylation signal
   6212..6233    +  promoter       SV40 promoter (fragment): SV40 enhancer and early promoter
   6298..10555   +  misc_feature   Rosa26 right arm: right homology arm from intron 1 of the mouse Rosa26 gene (Soriano, 1999)
  10567..10599   -  misc_feature   MCS (fragment): pBluescript multiple cloning site
  10604..11094   +  promoter       PGK promoter: mouse phosphoglycerate kinase 1 promoter
  11121..11690   +  CDS            DTA: diphteria toxin Fragment A; Corynebacterium diphtheriae tox
  11693..11765   +  CDS            small t antigen (fragment): SV40 (simian virus 40) small t antigen
  11767..11832   +  intron         small t intron: SV40 (simian virus 40) small t antigen intron
  11906..12130   +  polyA_signal   bGH poly(A) signal: bovine growth hormone polyadenylation signal
  12134..12155   +  promoter       SV40 promoter (fragment): SV40 enhancer and early promoter
  12160..12180   +  misc_feature   MCS (fragment): pBluescript multiple cloning site
  12222..12240   -  promoter       T3 promoter: promoter for bacteriophage T3 RNA polymerase
  12283..12305   -  protein_bind   lac operator (fragment): The lac repressor binds to the lac operator to inhibit transcription in E. coli. This inhibition can be relieved by adding lactose or isopropyl-β-D-thiogalactopyranoside (IPTG). lac repressor encoded by lacI
  12309..12339   -  promoter       lac promoter: promoter for the E. coli lac operon
  12354..12375   -  protein_bind   CAP binding site: CAP binding activates transcription in the presence of cAMP. E. coli catabolite activator protein
  12388..12480   -  CDS            lacI (fragment): lac repressor; lacI; The lac repressor binds to the lac operator to inhibit transcription in E. coli. This inhibition can be relieved by adding lactose or isopropyl-β-D-thiogalactopyranoside (IPTG).
  12663..13251   -  rep_origin     ori: high-copy-number ColE1/pMB1/pBR322/pUC origin of replication
  13422..14282   -  CDS            AmpR: β-lactamase; bla; confers resistance to ampicillin, carbenicillin, and related antibiotics
  14283..14387   -  promoter       AmpR promoter: bla
  14440..14868   -  rep_origin     f1 ori (sequence partly withheld): f1 bacteriophage origin of replication; arrow indicates direction of (+) strand synthesis
  14873..15028   -  CDS            lacZα (fragment): LacZα fragment of β-galactosidase; lacZ fragment
  15036..15054   +  promoter       T7 promoter: promoter for bacteriophage T7 RNA polymerase
