[The description below was written by a language model from this plasmid's Addgene catalogue record and pLannotate feature annotations shown in this document.]
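Description:
R26TV CAG LSL 2-5 is an empty mouse gene-targeting backbone built on pBluescript II (pBSII), designed to knock Cre-dependent expression cassettes into the Rosa26 locus and to accept inserts through the GMAP modular assembly system. It is maintained in E. coli through a high-copy ColE1/pUC-type origin with ampicillin resistance, and it retains the pBluescript f1 origin, lac elements and flanking T3/T7 promoters. The catalogue lists a backbone size of 14,616 bp, whereas the annotated full sequence is 15,067 nt; the record does not explain the difference.

The targeting cassette sits between a roughly 1.1 kb left and a 4.3 kb right homology arm, both from Rosa26 intron 1. Following an adenovirus splice acceptor, a CAG promoter (CMV enhancer, chicken β-actin promoter and chimeric intron) points into a lox-stop-lox element. Between its two loxP sites lie an inverted HSV TK promoter-driven neomycin resistance gene with a TK poly(A), which allows G418 selection of targeted cells, and SV40-derived sequences ending in an SV40 poly(A) signal that terminate transcription. Cre recombination removes this block and places downstream cargo under CAG control. Downstream of the second loxP is the cloning region, where GMAP sites #2 and #5 are exposed by PmeI linearization, followed by a bGH poly(A). The annotation detects a partial EGFP-like fragment here, whose role the record does not state. Outside the right arm, a PGK promoter-driven diphtheria toxin A cassette provides negative selection against random integration. The yeast gene fragments flagged within the stop cassette are automated annotation hits, and the record gives no function for them.

The vector is typically used to build conditional Rosa26 knock-in alleles in mouse cells.
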