Addgene plasmid #68412: R26TV CAG LSL 2-5
Purpose: (Empty Backbone) Rosa26 targeting vector backbone for use with GMAP
Depositing lab: Tyler Jacks. Depositing organization: Massachusetts Institute of Technology. Publication: A Modular Assembly Platform for Rapid Generation of DNA Constructs. Akama-Garren EH, Joshi NS, Tammela T, Chang GP, Wagner BL, Lee DY, Rideout Iii WM, Papagiannakopoulos T, Xue W, Jacks T. Sci Rep. 2016 Feb 18;6:16836. doi: 10.1038/srep16836. PubMed 26887506.
Backbone
  Vector backbone: pBSII
  Backbone size (bp): 14616
  Modifications to backbone: GMAP sites #2 and #5 inserted into backbone such that linearization with PmeI yields a GMAP-compatible backbone
  Vector type: Mammalian Expression, Mouse Targeting, Cre/Lox ; GMAP
  Promoter: CAG
  Selectable markers: Neomycin (select with G418)
Growth in bacteria
  Bacterial resistance: Ampicillin, 100 μg/mL
  Growth temperature: 30°C
  Growth strain: Stbl3
  Copy number: Unknown
Terms and licenses: Academic/Nonprofit Terms; Industry Terms: Not Available to Industry
How to cite: R26TV CAG LSL 2-5 was a gift from Tyler Jacks (Addgene plasmid # 68412 ; http://n2t.net/addgene:68412 ; RRID:Addgene_68412)
