>Addgene plasmid #68412 | R26TV CAG LSL 2-5 | addgene partial sequence | sequence record 126407 | T7 5'-TAATACGACTCACTATAGGG-3'
GCAGGCCCTCCGAGCGTGGTGGAGCCGTTCTGTGAGACAGCCGGGTACGAGTCGTGACGCTGGAAGGGGC
AAGCGGGTGGTGGGCAGGAATGCGGTCCGCCCTGCAGCAACCGGAGGGGGAGGGAGAAGGGAGCGGAAAA
GTCTCCACCGGACGCGGCCATGGCTCGGGGGGGGGGGGGCA
