>Addgene plasmid #68412 | R26TV CAG LSL 2-5 | addgene partial sequence | sequence record 127276 | EXFP-R 5'-GTCTTGTAGTTGCCGTCGTC-3'
CCTTCGGGCATGGCGGACTTGAAGAAGTCGTGCTGCTTCATGTGGTCGGGGTAGCGGCTGAAGCACTGCA
CGCCGTAGGTCAGGGTGGTCACGAGGGTGGGCCAGGGCACGGGCAGCTTGCCGGTGGTGCAGATGAACTT
CAGGGTCAGCTTGCCGTAGGTGGCATCGCCCTCGCCCTCGCCGGACACGCTGAACTTGTGGCCGTTTACG
TCGCCGTCCAGCTCGACCAGGATGGGCACCACCCCGGTGAACAGCTCTTCGCCCTTAGACACCATGGTGT
TTAAACGATCGCACAGCTAGCGTTCGAGTTAGCCCATAACTTCGTATAATGTATGCTATACGAAGTTATA
AGCTTACTTACCATGTCAGATCCAGACATGATAAGATACATTGATGAGTTTGGACAAACCACAACTAGAA
TGCAGTGAAAAAAATGCTTTATTTGTGAAATTTGTGATGCTATTGCTTTATTTGTAACCATTATAAGCTG
CAATAAACAAGTTAACAACAACAATTGCATTCATTCTATGTTTCAGGTTCAGGGGGAGGTGTGGGAGGTT
TTTTAAAGCAAGTAAAACCTCTACAAATGTGGTATGGCTGATTATGATCTCTAGTCAAGGCACTATACAT
CAAATATTCCTTATTAACCCCTTTACAAATTAAAAAGCTAAAGGTACACAATTTTTGAGCATAGTTATTA
ATAGCAGACACTCTATGCCTGTGTGGAGTAAGAAAAAACAGT
